>Addgene plasmid #223902 | HCT3_rAAV-eHGT_1139m-minBglobin-SYFP2-WPRE3-BGHpA | addgene full sequence | sequence record 446471 | Addgene NGS Result
CCTGCAGGCAGCTGCGCGCTCGCTCGCTCACTGAGGCCGCCCGGGCGTCGGGCGACCTTTGGTCGCCCGG
CCTCAGTGAGCGAGCGAGCGCGCAGAGAGGGAGTGGCCAACTCCATCACTAGGGGTTCCTGCGGCCGCAC
GCGTCTAGAGATTGAACATGATACCCCACACGTGCTAGGTAAGTGCTCTACACCTGAGCAGTATACCGGC
CTCTTCTCACCTAGAATTCCTATAGTGTCTTATGTTTTATTCTTCCTACTTTTCTCCCTATTTTCTGACT
TCTTTTAGTCAGCTTTAGAAACATTTTAGAACTAAGTGTGTAGGGAATTCCTTTTACTAGCTAAAAGATA
TATAAATATACTTGACAGTCATTAAAAAGATGCCCGATTTGCATTTGAAATATAACCATGTAACAAAATT
GAAAATATTACAATACTAAAAAAGGAAAGACAAGAAATGAAGCCAGTAGATATATTTTCAATAGCATAGT
ATATTTCCAGTTACCACATTTTTTTGCTGATGTTTGTACTTAAATGTATATTAAAAAGTTTCTTATCCCA
AGTAAAGAGCATTACTAAAATTACTGTGTGCCACTCTGAAAGATGAGAGAAACCCATATTCAGTTTCCAT
AATGAAATCCATATTTGCTTGGTTGTGATCCAAATTGTTTTTGAAAAGTATATATTTAATTGAGGCAGAT
GAAGTGGTCCAAAATTTAATAAGTATTAAAAAAAAGGAAAATTTAAAGAGAAAATTTCCAATTAAAGATG
AGTACCTGATGATTGCTCAGGCCCAATTATTAATATTGATTAATGTTTTGTACTTTAGCAGGTCTTTCCA
GGACAGAGATGCAAGAGTGTAAACTCAGCATCATACAAAGCAGTTATGCTTGCATCTTTCTCTGATGGGA
TCAAAGCCCGTGGAAGCAATTAATAAGTTGAGAATTCAGTGGAGCAATGTTACCACTTTAGGTAAATAAG
TTCTTAAAACATCTGGATTATCATTGTCAGTTTCCCAGGAAATTCCATAAAGATCCTTCTACTATCTTAT
GAATCTGCTGTAGGTCCCTTTACCTGAATATTTTCTAGGCCTGCTATTCATAGTGACCGTGGGACACTGT
ATATTGAATGCTGGCAGATTTAAGATGGATTTTAACTGTACAAAGAAACATTTGTTATTGGCAAAATATC
ATTTTCTTCATCAGTGTTATGTTGCTGTGAAGGAGCTCGGGCTGGGCATAAAAGTCAGGGCAGAGCCATC
TATTGCTTACATTTGCTTCTGGGATCCAGATCTTTCGAAGCTAGCGCTACCGGTCGCCACCATGGTGAGC
AAGGGCGAGGAGCTGTTCACCGGGGTGGTGCCCATCCTGGTCGAGCTGGACGGCGACGTAAACGGCCACA
AGTTCAGCGTGTCCGGCGAGGGCGAGGGCGATGCCACCTACGGCAAGCTGACCCTGAAGCTGATCTGCAC
CACCGGCAAGCTGCCCGTGCCCTGGCCCACCCTCGTGACCACCCTGGGCTACGGCGTGCAGTGCTTCGCC
CGCTACCCCGACCACATGAAGCAGCACGACTTCTTCAAGTCCGCCATGCCCGAAGGCTACGTCCAGGAGC
GCACCATCTTCTTCAAGGACGACGGCAACTACAAGACCCGCGCCGAGGTGAAGTTCGAGGGCGACACCCT
GGTGAACCGCATCGAGCTGAAGGGCATCGACTTCAAGGAGGACGGCAACATCCTGGGGCACAAGCTGGAG
TACAACTACAACAGCCACAACGTCTATATCACCGCCGACAAGCAGAAGAACGGCATCAAGGCCAACTTCA
AGATCCGCCACAACATCGAGGACGGCGGCGTGCAGCTCGCCGACCACTACCAGCAGAACACCCCCATCGG
CGACGGCCCCGTGCTGCTGCCCGACAACCACTACCTGAGCTACCAGTCCAAGCTGAGCAAAGACCCCAAC
GAGAAGCGCGATCACATGGTCCTGCTGGAGTTCGTGACCGCCGCCGGGATCACTCTCGGCATGGACGAGC
TGTACAAGTAAGTCGACGGCGCGCCGCGGCCGCGAATTCGATATCATAATCAACCTCTGGATTACAAAAT
TTGTGAAAGATTGACTGGTATTCTTAACTATGTTGCTCCTTTTACGCTATGTGGATACGCTGCTTTAATG
CCTTTGTATCATGCTATTGCTTCCCGTATGGCTTTCATTTTCTCCTCCTTGTATAAATCCTGGTTAGTTC
TTGCCACGGCGGAACTCATCGCCGCCTGCCTTGCCCGCTGCTGGACAGGGGCTCGGCTGTTGGGCACTGA
CAATTCCGTGGCTCGAGAGATCTTCGACTGTGCCTTCTAGTTGCCAGCCATCTGTTGTTTGCCCCTCCCC
CGTGCCTTCCTTGACCCTGGAAGGTGCCACTCCCACTGTCCTTTCCTAATAAAATGAGGAAATTGCATCG
CATTGTCTGAGTAGGTGTCATTCTATTCTGGGGGGTGGGGTGGGGCAGGACAGCAAGGGGGAGGATTGGG
AAGACAATAGCAGGCATGAGATCTCACGTGCGGACCGAGCGGCCGCAGGAACCCCTAGTGATGGAGTTGG
CCACTCCCTCTCTGCGCGCTCGCTCGCTCACTGAGGCCGGGCGACCAAAGGTCGCCCGACGCCCGGGCTT
TGCCCGGGCGGCCTCAGTGAGCGAGCGAGCGCGCAGCTGCCTGCAGGGGCGCCTGATGCGGTATTTTCTC
CTTACGCATCTGTGCGGTATTTCACACCGCATA
[95 nt withheld, positions 2764-2858]
T
[46 nt withheld, positions 2860-2905]
C
[141 nt withheld, positions 2907-3047]
CCTTTGACGTTGGAGTCCACGTTCTTT
[37 nt withheld, positions 3075-3111]
ACTCTATCTCGGGCTATTCTTTTGATTTATAAGGGATTTTGCCGATTTCGGTCTATTGGTTAAAAAATGA
GCTGATTTAACAAAAATTTAACGCGAATTTTAACAAAATATTAACGTTTACAATTTTATGGTGCACTCTC
AGTACAATCTGCTCTGATGCCGCATAGTTAAGCCAGCCCCGACACCCGCCAACACCCGCTGACGCGCCCT
GACGGGCTTGTCTGCTCCCGGCATCCGCTTACAGACAAGCTGTGACCGTCTCCGGGAGCTGCATGTGTCA
GAGGTTTTCACCGTCATCACCGAAACGCGCGAGACGAAAGGGCCTCGTGATACGCCTATTTTTATAGGTT
AATGTCATGATAATAATGGTTTCTTAGACGTCAGGTGGCACTTTTCGGGGAAATGTGCGCGGAACCCCTA
TTTGTTTATTTTTCTAAATACATTCAAATATGTATCCGCTCATGAGACAATAACCCTGATAAATGCTTCA
ATAATATTGAAAAAGGAAGAGTATGAGTATTCAACATTTCCGTGTCGCCCTTATTCCCTTTTTTGCGGCA
TTTTGCCTTCCTGTTTTTGCTCACCCAGAAACGCTGGTGAAAGTAAAAGATGCTGAAGATCAGTTGGGTG
CACGAGTGGGTTACATCGAACTGGATCTCAACAGCGGTAAGATCCTTGAGAGTTTTCGCCCCGAAGAACG
TTTTCCAATGATGAGCACTTTTAAAGTTCTGCTATGTGGCGCGGTATTATCCCGTATTGACGCCGGGCAA
GAGCAACTCGGTCGCCGCATACACTATTCTCAGAATGACTTGGTTGAGTACTCACCAGTCACAGAAAAGC
ATCTTACGGATGGCATGACAGTAAGAGAATTATGCAGTGCTGCCATAACCATGAGTGATAACACTGCGGC
CAACTTACTTCTGACAACGATCGGAGGACCGAAGGAGCTAACCGCTTTTTTGCACAACATGGGGGATCAT
GTAACTCGCCTTGATCGTTGGGAACCGGAGCTGAATGAAGCCATACCAAACGACGAGCGTGACACCACGA
TGCCTGTAGCAATGGCAACAACGTTGCGCAAACTATTAACTGGCGAACTACTTACTCTAGCTTCCCGGCA
ACAATTAATAGACTGGATGGAGGCGGATAAAGTTGCAGGACCACTTCTGCGCTCGGCCCTTCCGGCTGGC
TGGTTTATTGCTGATAAATCTGGAGCCGGTGAGCGTGGGTCTCGCGGTATCATTGCAGCACTGGGGCCAG
ATGGTAAGCCCTCCCGTATCGTAGTTATCTACACGACGGGGAGTCAGGCAACTATGGATGAACGAAATAG
ACAGATCGCTGAGATAGGTGCCTCACTGATTAAGCATTGGTAACTGTCAGACCAAGTTTACTCATATATA
CTTTAGATTGATTTAAAACTTCATTTTTAATTTAAAAGGATCTAGGTGAAGATCCTTTTTGATAATCTCA
TGACCAAAATCCCTTAACGTGAGTTTTCGTTCCACTGAGCGTCAGACCCCGTAGAAAAGATCAAAGGATC
TTCTTGAGATCCTTTTTTTCTGCGCGTAATCTGCTGCTTGCAAACAAAAAAACCACCGCTACCAGCGGTG
GTTTGTTTGCCGGATCAAGAGCTACCAACTCTTTTTCCGAAGGTAACTGGCTTCAGCAGAGCGCAGATAC
CAAATACTGTTCTTCTAGTGTAGCCGTAGTTAGGCCACCACTTCAAGAACTCTGTAGCACCGCCTACATA
CCTCGCTCTGCTAATCCTGTTACCAGTGGCTGCTGCCAGTGGCGATAAGTCGTGTCTTACCGGGTTGGAC
TCAAGACGATAGTTACCGGATAAGGCGCAGCGGTCGGGCTGAACGGGGGGTTCGTGCACACAGCCCAGCT
TGGAGCGAACGACCTACACCGAACTGAGATACCTACAGCGTGAGCTATGAGAAAGCGCCACGCTTCCCGA
AGGGAGAAAGGCGGACAGGTATCCGGTAAGCGGCAGGGTCGGAACAGGAGAGCGCACGAGGGAGCTTCCA
GGGGGAAACGCCTGGTATCTTTATAGTCCTGTCGGGTTTCGCCACCTCTGACTTGAGCGTCGATTTTTGT
GATGCTCGTCAGGGGGGCGGAGCCTATGGAAAAACGCCAGCAACGCGGCCTTTTTACGGTTCCTGGCCTT
TTGCTGGCCTTTTGCTCACATGT
Features (pLannotate 1.2.2; 14 found; start..end, strand, type, name):
     12..39      +  repeat_region  AAV2 ITR (fragment): inverted terminal repeat of adeno-associated virus serotype 2 inverted
     68..95      +  repeat_region  AAV2 ITR (fragment): inverted terminal repeat of adeno-associated virus serotype 2 inverted
   1322..2038    +  CDS            SYFP2: SYFP2 is a basic (constitutively fluorescent) yellow fluorescent protein published in 2006, derived from Aequorea victoria. It is reported to be a very rapidly-maturing monomer with moderate acid sensitivity.
   2078..2235    +  misc_feature   WPRE (fragment): woodchuck hepatitis virus posttranscriptional regulatory element
   2241..2321    +  misc_feature   WPRE (fragment): woodchuck hepatitis virus posttranscriptional regulatory element
   2338..2449    +  polyA_signal   bGH poly(A) signal: bovine growth hormone polyadenylation signal
   2567..2707    +  repeat_region  AAV2 ITR: inverted terminal repeat of adeno-associated virus serotype 2 inverted
   2712..2763    -  misc_feature   bom (fragment): basis of mobility region from pBR322
   2782..3237    +  rep_origin     f1 ori (sequence partly withheld): f1 bacteriophage origin of replication; arrow indicates direction of (+) strand synthesis
   3238..3287    -  misc_feature   bom (fragment): basis of mobility region from pBR322
   3389..3424    -  CDS            rop (fragment): Rop protein, which maintains plasmids at low copy number; rop
   3519..3623    +  promoter       AmpR promoter: bla
   3624..4484    +  CDS            AmpR: β-lactamase; bla; confers resistance to ampicillin, carbenicillin, and related antibiotics
   4655..5243    +  rep_origin     ori: high-copy-number ColE1/pMB1/pBR322/pUC origin of replication
