[The description below was written by a language model from this plasmid's Addgene catalogue record and pLannotate feature annotations shown in this document.]
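Description:
HCT3_rAAV-eHGT_1139m-minBglobin-SYFP2-WPRE3-BGHpA is a recombinant AAV transfer (genome) plasmid of about 5.3 kb, built on the Allen Institute's rAAV-minBglobin-SYFP2-WPRE3-BGHpA backbone and intended for packaging into AAV particles that directly express a yellow fluorescent reporter. In bacteria it replicates from a high-copy ColE1/pUC-type origin and is selected with ampicillin through the bla gene and its own promoter. An f1 phage origin and small remnants of pBR322 bom and rop sequences are also present in the backbone. The recommended recombination-deficient growth strain fits the presence of AAV2 inverted terminal repeats, which are prone to rearrangement. The annotation detects a complete ITR downstream of the cassette and only short ITR fragments at the upstream end, which may reflect incomplete sequencing or annotation of this repeat-rich region rather than a true truncation.

Between the ITRs, the expression cassette consists of the enhancer eHGT_1139m placed in front of a minimal beta-globin promoter, followed by the SYFP2 coding sequence, WPRE3 (a shortened woodchuck hepatitis virus posttranscriptional element, annotated as two WPRE fragments) and the bovine growth hormone polyadenylation signal. The enhancer and minimal promoter are named in the construct title and catalogue fields but were not picked up as features. They presumably occupy the unannotated stretch upstream of SYFP2, and the MluI and SacI cloning sites probably reflect enhancer insertion. A minimal promoter has little activity on its own, so reporter expression depends on the enhancer, and fluorescence therefore reports the cell types in which that enhancer is active. The associated publication concerns enhancer AAVs for targeting spinal motor neurons and descending motor pathways in rodents and macaque, but the record does not state the specific cell population this enhancer labels.
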