Addgene plasmid #223902: HCT3_rAAV-eHGT_1139m-minBglobin-SYFP2-WPRE3-BGHpA
Purpose: Direct-expressing SYFP2 AAV virus
Depositing lab: Tanya Daigle & Allen Institute for Brain Science. Depositing organization: Allen Institute. Publication: Enhancer AAVs for targeting spinal motor neurons and descending motor pathways in rodents and macaque. Kussick E, Johansen N, Taskin N, Chowdhury A, Quinlan MA, Fraser A, Clark AG, Wynalda B, Martinez R, Groce EL, Reding M, Liang E, Shulga L, Huang C, Casper T, Clark M, Ho W, Gao Y, van Velthoven CTJ, Sobieski C, Ferrer R, Berg MR, Curtis BC, English C, Day JC, Fortuna MG, Donadio N, Newman D, Yao S, Chakka AB, Goldy J, Torkelson A, Guzman JB, Chakrabarty R, Nguy B, Guilford N, Pham TH, Wright V, Ronellenfitch K, Naidoo R, Kenney J, Williford A, Ramakrishnan C, Drinnenberg A, Gudsnuk K, Thyagarajan B, Smith KA, Dee N, Deisseroth K, Zeng H, Yao Z, Tasic B, Levi BP, Hodge R, Bakken TE, Lein ES, Ting JT, Daigle TL. Cell Rep. 2025 Jun 24;44(6):115730. doi: 10.1016/j.celrep.2025.115730. Epub 2025 May 21. PubMed 40403722.
Backbone
  Vector backbone: rAAV-minBglobin-SYFP2-WPRE3-BGHpA
  Backbone manufacturer: Allen Institute for Brain Science
  Backbone size w/o insert (bp): 4243
  Vector type: AAV
Growth in bacteria
  Bacterial resistance: Ampicillin, 100 μg/mL
  Growth temperature: 37°C
  Growth strain: NEB Stable
  Copy number: High Copy
Gene/Insert
  Gene/Insert name: SYFP2
  Species: Synthetic
  Insert size (bp): 720
  Mutation: N/A
  Promoter: minBglobin
  Cloning method: Restriction Enzyme; 5′ cloning site MluI (unknown if destroyed); 3′ cloning site SacI (unknown if destroyed)
  Sequencing primers: 5′ CTAGAGATTGAACATGATACCCCAC; 3′ CTTCACAGCAACATAACACTGATG
Terms and licenses: Academic/Nonprofit Terms; Industry Terms: Not Available to Industry
How to cite: HCT3_rAAV-eHGT_1139m-minBglobin-SYFP2-WPRE3-BGHpA was a gift from Tanya Daigle & Allen Institute for Brain Science (Addgene plasmid # 223902 ; http://n2t.net/addgene:223902 ; RRID:Addgene_223902)
